>Addgene plasmid #66564 | pJZC42 | depositor full sequence | sequence record 113832 | pJZC42 sequence 8885 bps
GCTTAAGCGGTCGACGGATCGGGAGATCTCCCGATCCCCTATGGTGCACTCTCAGTACAATCTGCTCTGA
TGCCGCATAGTTAAGCCAGTATCTGCTCCCTGCTTGTGTGTTGGAGGTCGCTGAGTAGTGCGCGAGCAAA
ATTTAAGCTACAACAAGGCAAGGCTTGACCGACAATTGCATGAAGAATCTGCTTAGGGTTAGGCGTTTTG
CGCTGCTTCGCGATGTACGGGCCAGATATACGCGTTGACATTGATTATTGACTAGTTATTAATAGTAATC
AATTACGGGGTCATTAGTTCATAGCCCATATATGGAGTTCCGCGTTACATAACTTACGGTAAATGGCCCG
CCTGGCTGACCGCCCAACGACCCCCGCCCATTGACGTCAATAATGACGTATGTTCCCATAGTAACGCCAA
TAGGGACTTTCCATTGACGTCAATGGGTGGAGTATTTACGGTAAACTGCCCACTTGGCAGTACATCAAGT
GTATCATATGCCAAGTACGCCCCCTATTGACGTCAATGACGGTAAATGGCCCGCCTGGCATTATGCCCAG
TACATGACCTTATGGGACTTTCCTACTTGGCAGTACATCTACGTATTAGTCATCGCTATTACCATGGTGA
TGCGGTTTTGGCAGTACATCAATGGGCGTGGATAGCGGTTTGACTCACGGGGATTTCCAAGTCTCCACCC
CATTGACGTCAATGGGAGTTTGTTTTGGCACCAAAATCAACGGGACTTTCCAAAATGTCGTAACAACTCC
GCCCCATTGACGCAAATGGGCGGTAGGCGTGTACGGTGGGAGGTCTATATAAGCAGCGCGTTTTGCCTGT
ACTGGGTCTCTCTGGTTAGACCAGATCTGAGCCTGGGAGCTCTCTGGCTAACTAGGGAACCCACTGCTTA
AGCCTCAATAAAGCTTGCCTTGAGTGCTTCAAGTAGTGTGTGCCCGTCTGTTGTGTGACTCTGGTAACTA
GAGATCCCTCAGACCCTTTTAGTCAGTGTGGAAAATCTCTAGCAGTGGCGCCCGAACAGGGACTTGAAAG
CGAAAGGGAAACCAGAGGAGCTCTCTCGACGCAGGACTCGGCTTGCTGAAGCGCGCACGGCAAGAGGCGA
GGGGCGGCGACTGGTGAGTACGCCAAAAATTTTGACTAGCGGAGGCTAGAAGGAGAGAGATGGGTGCGAG
AGCGTCAGTATTAAGCGGGGGAGAATTAGATCGCGATGGGAAAAAATTCGGTTAAGGCCAGGGGGAAAGA
AAAAATATAAATTAAAACATATAGTATGGGCAAGCAGGGAGCTAGAACGATTCGCAGTTAATCCTGGCCT
GTTAGAAACATCAGAAGGCTGTAGACAAATACTGGGACAGCTACAACCATCCCTTCAGACAGGATCAGAA
GAACTTAGATCATTATATAATACAGTAGCAACCCTCTATTGTGTGCATCAAAGGATAGAGATAAAAGACA
CCAAGGAAGCTTTAGACAAGATAGAGGAAGAGCAAAACAAAAGTAAGACCACCGCACAGCAAGCGGCCGG
CCGCGCTGATCTTCAGACCTGGAGGAGGAGATATGAGGGACAATTGGAGAAGTGAATTATATAAATATAA
AGTAGTAAAAATTGAACCATTAGGAGTAGCACCCACCAAGGCAAAGAGAAGAGTGGTGCAGAGAGAAAAA
AGAGCAGTGGGAATAGGAGCTTTGTTCCTTGGGTTCTTGGGAGCAGCAGGAAGCACTATGGGCGCAGCGT
CAATGACGCTGACGGTACAGGCCAGACAATTATTGTCTGGTATAGTGCAGCAGCAGAACAATTTGCTGAG
GGCTATTGAGGCGCAACAGCATCTGTTGCAACTCACAGTCTGGGGCATCAAGCAGCTCCAGGCAAGAATC
CTGGCTGTGGAAAGATACCTAAAGGATCAACAGCTCCTGGGGATTTGGGGTTGCTCTGGAAAACTCATTT
GCACCACTGCTGTGCCTTGGAATGCTAGTTGGAGTAATAAATCTCTGGAACAGATTTGGAATCACACGAC
CTGGATGGAGTGGGACAGAGAAATTAACAATTACACAAGCTTAATACACTCCTTAATTGAAGAATCGCAA
AACCAGCAAGAAAAGAATGAACAAGAATTATTGGAATTAGATAAATGGGCAAGTTTGTGGAATTGGTTTA
ACATAACAAATTGGCTGTGGTATATAAAATTATTCATAATGATAGTAGGAGGCTTGGTAGGTTTAAGAAT
AGTTTTTGCTGTACTTTCTATAGTGAATAGAGTTAGGCAGGGATATTCACCATTATCGTTTCAGACCCAC
CTCCCAACCCCGAGGGGACCCGACAGGCCCGAAGGAATAGAAGAAGAAGGTGGAGAGAGAGACAGAGACA
GATCCATTCGATTAGTGAACGGATCGGCACTGCGTGCGCCAATTCTGCAGACAAATGGCAGTATTCATCC
ACAATTTTAAAAGAAAAGGGGGGATTGGGGGGTACAGTGCAGGGGAAAGAATAGTAGACATAATAGCAAC
AGACATACAAACTAAAGAATTACAAAAACAAATTACAAAAATTCAAAATTTTCGGGTTTATTACAGGGAC
AGCAGAGATCCAGTTTGGTTAGTACCGGGCCCGCTCTAGAGATCCGACGCGCCATCTCTAGGCCCGCGCC
GGCCCCCTCGCACAGACTTGTGGGAGAAGCTCGGCTACTCCCCTGCCCCGGTTAATTTGCATATAATATT
TCCTAGTAACTATAGAGGCTTAATGTGCGATAAAAGACAGATAATCTGTTCTTTTTAATACTAGCTACAT
TTTACATGATAGGCTTGGATTTCTATAACTTCGTATAGCATACATTATACGAAGTTATAAACAGCACAAA
AGGAAACTCACCCTAACTGTAAAGTAATTGTGTGTTTTGAGACTATAAGTATCCCTTGGAGAACCACCTT
GTTGGTACGTTCTCTATCACTGATAGTTTAAGAGCTATGCTGGAAACAGCATAGCAAGTTTAAATAAGGC
TAGTCCGTTATCAACTTGAAAAAGTGGCACCGAGTCGGTGCAACATAAGGAGTTTATATGGAAACCCTTA
TGTTTTTTTGTTTTTTATGTCTCTGCAGAGTTCGGTCTCGAGTACTAGGATCCATTAGGCGGCCGCGTGG
ATAACCGTATTACCGCCATGCATTAGTTATTAATAGTAATCAATTACGGGGTCATTAGTTCATAGCCCAT
ATATGGAGTTCCGCGTTACATAACTTACGGTAAATGGCCCGCCTGGCTGACCGCCCAACGACCCCCGCCC
ATTGACGTCAATAATGACGTATGTTCCCATAGTAACGCCAATAGGGACTTTCCATTGACGTCAATGGGTG
GAGTATTTACGGTAAACTGCCCACTTGGCAGTACATCAAGTGTATCATATGCCAAGTACGCCCCCTATTG
ACGTCAATGACGGTAAATGGCCCGCCTGGCATTATGCCCAGTACATGACCTTATGGGACTTTCCTACTTG
GCAGTACATCTACGTATTAGTCATCGCTATTACCATGGTGATGCGGTTTTGGCAGTACATCAATGGGCGT
GGATAGCGGTTTGACTCACGGGGATTTCCAAGTCTCCACCCCATTGACGTCAATGGGAGTTTGTTTTGGC
ACCAAAATCAACGGGACTTTCCAAAATGTCGTAACAACTCCGCCCCATTGACGCAAATGGGCGGTAGGCG
TGTACGGTGGGAGGTCTATATAAGCAGAGCTGGTTTAGTGAACCGTCAGATCCGCTAGCCCACCATGCCC
AAAAAGAAAAGAAAAGTGGGTAGTATGTCCAAAACCATCGTTCTTTCGGTCGGCGAGGCTACTCGCACTC
TGACTGAGATCCAGTCCACCGCAGACCGTCAGATCTTCGAAGAGAAGGTCGGGCCTCTGGTGGGTCGGCT
GCGCCTCACGGCTTCGCTCCGTCAAAACGGAGCCAAGACCGCGTATCGCGTCAACCTAAAACTGGATCAG
GCGGACGTCGTTGATTCCGGACTTCCGAAAGTGCGCTACACTCAGGTATGGTCGCACGACGTGACAATCG
TTGCGAATAGCACCGAGGCCTCGCGCAAATCGTTGTACGATTTGACCAAGTCCCTCGTCGCGACCTCGCA
GGTCGAAGATCTTGTCGTCAACCTTGTGCCGCTGGGCCGTGGCTCCGGACGAGCCGATGCTCTCGACGAT
TTTGACCTCGATATGCTGGGATCCGACGCTCTCGATGACTTCGACCTTGACATGCTGGGGAGTGACGCTC
TGGACGACTTCGATCTCGACATGCTGGGCTCCGACGCCCTGGATGACTTCGATCTGGACATGCTCATCAA
CTGACCCGGGTCGAGCATGCATCTAGGGCGGCCAATTCCGCCCCTCTCCCTCCCCCCCCCCTAACGTTAC
TGGCCGAAGCCGCTTGGAATAAGGCCGGTGTGCGTTTGTCTATATGTTATTTTCCACCATATTGCCGTCT
TTTGGCAATGTGAGGGCCCGGAAACCTGGCCCTGTCTTCTTGACGAGCATTCCTAGGGGTCTTTCCCCTC
TCGCCAAAGGAATGCAAGGTCTGTTGAATGTCGTGAAGGAAGCAGTTCCTCTGGAAGCTTCTTGAAGACA
AACAACGTCTGTAGCGACCCTTTGCAGGCAGCGGAACCCCCCACCTGGCGACAGGTGCCTCTGCGGCCAA
AAGCCACGTGTATAAGATACACCTGCAAAGGCGGCACAACCCCAGTGCCACGTTGTGAGTTGGATAGTTG
TGGAAAGAGTCAAATGGCTCTCCTCAAGCGTATTCAACAAGGGGCTGAAGGATGCCCAGAAGGTACCCCA
TTGTATGGGATCTGATCTGGGGCCTCGGTGCACATGCTTTACATGTGTTTAGTCGAGGTTAAAAAAACGT
CTAGGCCCCCCGAACCACGGGGACGTGGTTTTCCTTTGAAAAACACGATGATAAATGGTGAGCAAGGGCG
AGGAGGATAACATGGCCATCATCAAGGAGTTCATGCGCTTCAAGGTGCACATGGAGGGCTCCGTGAACGG
CCACGAGTTCGAGATCGAGGGCGAGGGCGAGGGCCGCCCCTACGAGGGCACCCAGACCGCCAAGCTGAAG
GTGACCAAGGGTGGCCCCCTGCCCTTCGCCTGGGACATCCTGTCCCCTCAGTTCATGTACGGCTCCAAGG
CCTACGTGAAGCACCCCGCCGACATCCCCGACTACTTGAAGCTGTCCTTCCCCGAGGGCTTCAAGTGGGA
GCGCGTGATGAACTTCGAGGACGGCGGCGTGGTGACCGTGACCCAGGACTCCTCCCTGCAGGACGGCGAG
TTCATCTACAAGGTGAAGCTGCGCGGCACCAACTTCCCCTCCGACGGCCCCGTAATGCAGAAGAAGACCA
TGGGCTGGGAGGCCTCCTCCGAGCGGATGTACCCCGAGGACGGCGCCCTGAAGGGCGAGATCAAGCAGAG
GCTGAAGCTGAAGGACGGCGGCCACTACGACGCTGAGGTCAAGACCACCTACAAGGCCAAGAAGCCCGTG
CAGCTGCCCGGCGCCTACAACGTCAACATCAAGTTGGACATCACCTCCCACAACGAGGACTACACCATCG
TGGAACAGTACGAACGCGCCGAGGGCCGCCACTCCACCGGCGGCATGGACGAGCTGTACAAGTAAGAATT
CGTCGAGGGACCTAATAACTTCGTATAGCATACATTATACGAAGTTATACATGTTTAAGGGTTCCGGTTC
CACTAGGTACAATTCGATATCAAGCTTATCGATAATCAACCTCTGGATTACAAAATTTGTGAAAGATTGA
CTGGTATTCTTAACTATGTTGCTCCTTTTACGCTATGTGGATACGCTGCTTTAATGCCTTTGTATCATGC
TATTGCTTCCCGTATGGCTTTCATTTTCTCCTCCTTGTATAAATCCTGGTTGCTGTCTCTTTATGAGGAG
TTGTGGCCCGTTGTCAGGCAACGTGGCGTGGTGTGCACTGTGTTTGCTGACGCAACCCCCACTGGTTGGG
GCATTGCCACCACCTGTCAGCTCCTTTCCGGGACTTTCGCTTTCCCCCTCCCTATTGCCACGGCGGAACT
CATCGCCGCCTGCCTTGCCCGCTGCTGGACAGGGGCTCGGCTGTTGGGCACTGACAATTCCGTGGTGTTG
TCGGGGAAATCATCGTCCTTTCCTTGGCTGCTCGCCTGTGTTGCCACCTGGATTCTGCGCGGGACGTCCT
TCTGCTACGTCCCTTCGGCCCTCAATCCAGCGGACCTTCCTTCCCGCGGCCTGCTGCCGGCTCTGCGGCC
TCTTCCGCGTCTTCGCCTTCGCCCTCAGACGAGTCGGATCTCCCTTTGGGCCGCCTCCCCGCATCGATAC
CGTCGACCTCGATCGAGACCTAGAAAAACATGGAGCAATCACAAGTAGCAATACAGCAGCTACCAATGCT
GATTGTGCCTGGCTAGAAGCACAAGAGGAGGAGGAGGTGGGTTTTCCAGTCACACCTCAGGTACCTTTAA
GACCAATGACTTACAAGGCAGCTGTAGATCTTAGCCACTTTTTAAAAGAAAAGGGGGGACTGGAAGGGCT
AATTCACTCCCAACGAAGACAAGATATCCTTGATCTGTGGATCTACCACACACAAGGCTACTTCCCTGAT
TGGCAGAACTACACACCAGGGCCAGGGATCAGATATCCACTGACCTTTGGATGGTGCTACAAGCTAGTAC
CAGTTGAGCAAGAGAAGGTAGAAGAAGCCAATGAAGGAGAGAACACCCGCTTGTTACACCCTGTGAGCCT
GCATGGGATGGATGACCCGGAGAGAGAAGTATTAGAGTGGAGGTTTGACAGCCGCCTAGCATTTCATCAC
ATGGCCCGAGAGCTGCATCCGGACTGTACTGGGTCTCTCTGGTTAGACCAGATCTGAGCCTGGGAGCTCT
CTGGCTAACTAGGGAACCCACTGCTTAAGCCTCAATAAAGCTTGCCTTGAGTGCTTCAAGTAGTGTGTGC
CCGTCTGTTGTGTGACTCTGGTAACTAGAGATCCCTCAGACCCTTTTAGTCAGTGTGGAAAATCTCTAGC
AGCATGTGAGCAAAAGGCCAGCAAAAGGCCAGGAACCGTAAAAAGGCCGCGTTGCTGGCGTTTTTCCATA
GGCTCCGCCCCCCTGACGAGCATCACAAAAATCGACGCTCAAGTCAGAGGTGGCGAAACCCGACAGGACT
ATAAAGATACCAGGCGTTTCCCCCTGGAAGCTCCCTCGTGCGCTCTCCTGTTCCGACCCTGCCGCTTACC
GGATACCTGTCCGCCTTTCTCCCTTCGGGAAGCGTGGCGCTTTCTCATAGCTCACGCTGTAGGTATCTCA
GTTCGGTGTAGGTCGTTCGCTCCAAGCTGGGCTGTGTGCACGAACCCCCCGTTCAGCCCGACCGCTGCGC
CTTATCCGGTAACTATCGTCTTGAGTCCAACCCGGTAAGACACGACTTATCGCCACTGGCAGCAGCCACT
GGTAACAGGATTAGCAGAGCGAGGTATGTAGGCGGTGCTACAGAGTTCTTGAAGTGGTGGCCTAACTACG
GCTACACTAGAAGAACAGTATTTGGTATCTGCGCTCTGCTGAAGCCAGTTACCTTCGGAAAAAGAGTTGG
TAGCTCTTGATCCGGCAAACAAACCACCGCTGGTAGCGGTGGTTTTTTTGTTTGCAAGCAGCAGATTACG
CGCAGAAAAAAAGGATCTCAAGAAGATCCTTTGATCTTTTCTACGGGGTCTGACGCTCAGTGGAACGAAA
ACTCACGTTAAGGGATTTTGGTCATGAGATTATCAAAAAGGATCTTCACCTAGATCCTTTTAAATTAAAA
ATGAAGTTTTAAATCAATCTAAAGTATATATGAGTAAACTTGGTCTGACAGTTACCAATGCTTAATCAGT
GAGGCACCTATCTCAGCGATCTGTCTATTTCGTTCATCCATAGTTGCCTGACTCCCCGTCGTGTAGATAA
CTACGATACGGGAGGGCTTACCATCTGGCCCCAGTGCTGCAATGATACCGCGAGACCCACGCTCACCGGC
TCCAGATTTATCAGCAATAAACCAGCCAGCCGGAAGGGCCGAGCGCAGAAGTGGTCCTGCAACTTTATCC
GCCTCCATCCAGTCTATTAATTGTTGCCGGGAAGCTAGAGTAAGTAGTTCGCCAGTTAATAGTTTGCGCA
ACGTTGTTGCCATTGCTACAGGCATCGTGGTGTCACGCTCGTCGTTTGGTATGGCTTCATTCAGCTCCGG
TTCCCAACGATCAAGGCGAGTTACATGATCCCCCATGTTGTGCAAAAAAGCGGTTAGCTCCTTCGGTCCT
CCGATCGTTGTCAGAAGTAAGTTGGCCGCAGTGTTATCACTCATGGTTATGGCAGCACTGCATAATTCTC
TTACTGTCATGCCATCCGTAAGATGCTTTTCTGTGACTGGTGAGTACTCAACCAAGTCATTCTGAGAATA
GTGTATGCGGCGACCGAGTTGCTCTTGCCCGGCGTCAATACGGGATAATACCGCGCCACATAGCAGAACT
TTAAAAGTGCTCATCATTGGAAAACGTTCTTCGGGGCGAAAACTCTCAAGGATCTTACCGCTGTTGAGAT
CCAGTTCGATGTAACCCACTCGTGCACCCAACTGATCTTCAGCATCTTTTACTTTCACCAGCGTTTCTGG
GTGAGCAAAAACAGGAAGGCAAAATGCCGCAAAAAAGGGAATAAGGGCGACACGGAAATGTTGAATACTC
ATACTCTTCCTTTTTCAATATTATTGAAGCATTTATCAGGGTTATTGTCTCATGAGCGGATACATATTTG
AATGTATTTAGAAAAATAAACAAATAGGGGTTCCGCGCACATTTCCCCGAAAAGTGCCACCTGAC
Features (pLannotate 1.2.2; 28 found; start..end, strand, type, name):
     40..92      -  misc_feature   bom (fragment): basis of mobility region from pBR322
    247..626     +  enhancer       CMV enhancer: human cytomegalovirus immediate early enhancer
    627..826     +  promoter       CMV promoter: human cytomegalovirus (CMV) immediate early promoter
    844..1024    +  LTR            5' LTR (truncated): truncated 5' long terminal repeat (LTR) from HIV-1
   1071..1196    +  misc_feature   HIV-1 Ψ: packaging signal of human immunodeficiency virus type 1
   1180..1518    +  CDS            HIV-1 gag (fragment): gag protein from human immunodeficiency virus 1; gag
   1695..1928    +  misc_feature   RRE: The Rev response element (RRE) of HIV-1 allows for Rev-dependent mRNA export from the nucleus to the cytoplasm.
   2305..2405    +  CDS            Rev (fragment): human immunodeficiency virus 1 (HIV-1) Rev protein; rev; enhances nuclear export of unspliced and incompletely spliced viral mRNAs
   2455..2572    +  misc_feature   cPPT/CTS: central polypurine tract and central termination sequence of HIV-1
   2825..2858    +  protein_bind   loxP: Cre-mediated recombination occurs in the 8-bp core sequence (GCATACAT). Cre recombinase
   2946..2966    -  promoter       tight TRE promoter (fragment): Tet-responsive promoter PTight, consisting of seven tet operator sequences followed by the minimal CMV promoter
   2984..3051    +  misc_RNA       tracrRNA (fragment): trans-activating CRISPR RNA for the Streptococcus pyogenes CRISPR/Cas9 system
   3083..3102    +  terminator     SUP4 terminator: transcription terminator for the S. cerevisiae SUP4 tRNA gene
   3234..3537    +  enhancer       CMV enhancer: human cytomegalovirus immediate early enhancer
   3538..3741    +  promoter       CMV promoter: human cytomegalovirus (CMV) immediate early promoter
   3808..4170    +  CDS            COAT_BPPP7: Experimental evidence at protein level: Swiss-Prot protein existence level 1. Forms the phage shell; binds to the phage RNA. From Pseudomonas phage PP7 (Bacteriophage PP7).
   4310..4335    +  CDS            VP64 (fragment): tetrameric repeat of the minimal activation domain of herpes simplex virus VP16 (Beerli et al., 1998)
   4492..4954    +  misc_feature   IRES: internal ribosome entry site (IRES) of the encephalomyocarditis virus (EMCV)
   4955..5662    +  CDS            mCherry: mCherry is a basic (constitutively fluorescent) red fluorescent protein published in 2004, derived from Discosoma sp.. It is reported to be a very rapidly-maturing monomer with low acid sensitivity.
   5685..5718    +  protein_bind   loxP: Cre-mediated recombination occurs in the 8-bp core sequence (GCATACAT). Cre recombinase
   5751..5774    +  misc_feature   MCS (fragment): pBluescript multiple cloning site
   5774..6362    +  misc_feature   WPRE: woodchuck hepatitis virus posttranscriptional regulatory element
   6363..6382    +  misc_feature   MCS (fragment): pBluescript multiple cloning site
   6384..6884    +  CDS            nef (fragment): NEF_HV1LA - Experimental evidence at protein level: Swiss-Prot protein existence level 1. Extracellular Nef protein targets CD4(+) T-lymphocytes for apoptosis by interacting with CXCR4 surface receptors. From Human immunodeficiency virus type 1 group M subtype B (isolate Lai) (HIV-1).
   6891..7071    +  LTR            5' LTR (truncated): truncated 5' long terminal repeat (LTR) from HIV-1
   7133..7721    -  rep_origin     ori: high-copy-number ColE1/pMB1/pBR322/pUC origin of replication
   7892..8752    -  CDS            AmpR: β-lactamase; bla; confers resistance to ampicillin, carbenicillin, and related antibiotics
   8753..8857    -  promoter       AmpR promoter: bla
