[The description below was written by a language model from this plasmid's Addgene catalogue record and pLannotate feature annotations shown in this document.]
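Description:
pJZC42 is an 8,885-bp mammalian expression plasmid built on the pSico lentiviral backbone. It delivers both a scaffold guide RNA and its matching transcriptional activator for CRISPR-based gene activation. It is propagated in bacteria through a high-copy ColE1/pUC-type origin with ampicillin resistance (AmpR). There is no drug selection marker for mammalian cells, and transfected or transduced cells are identified by mCherry fluorescence. The feature table shows the usual HIV-1-derived transfer vector architecture. A CMV enhancer/promoter drives a truncated 5' LTR, followed by the Ψ packaging signal with a gag fragment, the RRE for Rev-dependent export, and the cPPT/CTS. A WPRE and a second truncated LTR lie downstream of the payload. These elements would allow the cassette to be packaged into lentiviral particles, although the catalogue entry lists the vector type only as mammalian expression.

The payload consists of two expression units flanked by a pair of loxP sites inherited from pSico. The first unit, recorded as U6-driven (the U6 promoter itself is not annotated in the feature table), encodes an S. pyogenes-type sgRNA extended with a single PP7 RNA hairpin. It is annotated as a tracrRNA-derived scaffold fragment followed by a short terminator. The record does not state the guide's target. The second unit uses a CMV enhancer/promoter to express the PP7 coat protein (PCP) fused to the VP64 activation domain, followed by an EMCV IRES and mCherry, so that red fluorescence reports effector expression. PCP-VP64 binds the PP7 hairpin on the guide. When a catalytically inactive Cas9 is supplied separately, the RNA scaffold recruits the activator to the targeted locus, which supports the synthetic, multi-gene transcriptional programs for which the construct was designed.
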