Addgene plasmid #66564: pJZC42
Purpose: sgRNA + 1XPP7 with PCP-VP64 effector for mammalian cells, marked by mCherry
Depositing lab: Wendell Lim & Stanley Qi. Depositing organization: University of California, San Francisco (UCSF). Publication: Engineering Complex Synthetic Transcriptional Programs with CRISPR RNA Scaffolds. Zalatan JG, Lee ME, Almeida R, Gilbert LA, Whitehead EH, La Russa M, Tsai JC, Weissman JS, Dueber JE, Qi LS, Lim WA. Cell. 2014 Dec 18. pii: S0092-8674(14)01570-0. doi: 10.1016/j.cell.2014.11.052. PubMed 25533786.
Backbone
  Vector backbone: pSico
  Vector type: Mammalian Expression
  Selectable markers: mCherry fluorescence
Growth in bacteria
  Bacterial resistance: Ampicillin, 100 μg/mL
  Growth temperature: 37°C
  Growth strain: Stbl3
  Copy number: Unknown
Gene/Insert 1
  Gene/Insert name: sgRNA + 1XPP7
  Promoter: U6
  Cloning method: Gibson Cloning
  Sequencing primers: 5′ gagatccagtttggttagtaccggg
Gene/Insert 2
  Gene/Insert name: PCP-VP64 IRES mCherry
  Promoter: CMV
  Cloning method: Gibson Cloning
  Sequencing primers: 5′ CGCAAATGGGCGGTAGGCGTG; 3′ TTGGTCACCTTCAGCTTGG
Terms and licenses: Academic/Nonprofit Terms; Industry Terms: Not Available to Industry
How to cite: pJZC42 was a gift from Wendell Lim & Stanley Qi (Addgene plasmid # 66564 ; http://n2t.net/addgene:66564 ; RRID:Addgene_66564)
