>Addgene plasmid #66564 | pJZC42 | addgene partial sequence | sequence record 116671 | mU6-F old 5'-cagcacaaaaggaaactcacc-3'
GAGACTATAAGTATCCCTTGGAGAACCACCTTGTTGGTACGTTCTCTATCACTGATAGTTTAAGAGCTAT
GCTGGAAACAGCATAGCAAGTTTAAATAAGGCTAGTCCGTTATCAACTTGAAAAAGTGGCACCGAGTCGG
TGCAACATAAGGAGTTTATATGGAAACCCTTATGTTTTTTTGTTTTTTATGTCTCTGCAGAGTTCGGTCT
CGAGTACTAGGATCCATTAGGCGGCCGCGTGGATAACCGTATTACCGCCATGCATTAGTTATTAATAGTA
ATCAATTACGGGGTCATTAGTTCATAGCCCATATATGGAGTTCCGCGTTACATAACTTACGGTAAATGGC
CCGCCTGGCTGACCGCCCAACGACCCCCGCCCATTGACGTCAATAATGACGTATGTTCCCATAGTAACGC
CAATAGGGACTTTCCATTGACGTCAATGGGTGGAGTATTTACGGTAAACTGCCCACTTGGCAGTACATCA
AGTGTATCATATGCCAAGTACGCCCCCTATTGACGTCAATGACGGTAAATGGCCCGCCTGGCATTATGCC
CAGTACATGACCTTATGGGACTTTCCTACTTGGCAGTACATCTACGTATTAGTCATCGCTATTACCATGG
TGATGCGGTTTTGGCAGTACATCAATGGGCGTGGATAGCGGTTTGACTCACGGGGATTTCCAAGTCTCCA
CCCCATTGACGTCAAT
