>Addgene plasmid #66564 | pJZC42 | addgene partial sequence | sequence record 117841 | PCP-F 5'-ccatcgttctttcggtcgg-3'
GCAGACCGTCAGATCTTCGAAGAGAAGGTCGGGCCTCTGGTGGGTCGGCTGCGCCTCACGGCTTCGCTCC
GTCAAAACGGAGCCAAGACCGCGTATCGCGTCAACCTAAAACTGGATCAGGCGGACGTCGTTGATTCCGG
ACTTCCGAAAGTGCGCTACACTCAGGTATGGTCGCACGACGTGACAATCGTTGCGAATAGCACCGAGGCC
TCGCGCAAATCGTTGTACGATTTGACCAAGTCCCTCGTCGCGACCTCGCAGGTCGAAGATCTTGTCGTCA
ACCTTGTGCCGCTGGGCCGTGGCTCCGGACGAGCCGATGCTCTCGACGATTTTGACCTCGATATGCTGGG
ATCCGACGCTCTCGATGACTTCGACCTTGACATGCTGGGGAGTGACGCTCTGGACGACTTCGATCTCGAC
ATGCTGGGCTCCGACGCCCTGGATGACTTCGATCTGGACATGCTCATCAACTGACCCGGGTCGAGCATGC
ATCTAGGGCGGCCAATTCCGCCCCTCTCCCTCCCCCCCCCCTAACGTTACTGGCCGAAGCCGCTTGGAAT
AAGGCCGGTGTGCGTTTGTCTATATGTTATTTTCCACCATATTGCCGTCTTTTGGCAATGTGAGGGCCCG
GAAACCTGGCCCTGTCTTCTTGACGAGCATTCCTAGGGGTCTTTCCCCTCTCGCCAAAGGAATGCAAGGT
CTGTTGAATGTCGTGAAGGAAGCAG
