>Addgene plasmid #66564 | pJZC42 | addgene partial sequence | sequence record 117843 | WPRE-R 5'-CATAGCGTAAAAGGAGCAACA-3'
TAATCCAGAGGTTGATTATCGATAAGCTTGATATCGAATTGTACCTAGTGGAACCGGAACCCTTAAACAT
GTATAACTTCGTATAATGTATGCTATACGAAGTTATTAGGTCCCTCGACGAATTCTTACTTGTACAGCTC
GTCCATGCCGCCGGTGGAGTGGCGGCCCTCGGCGCGTTCGTACTGTTCCACGATGGTGTAGTCCTCGTTG
TGGGAGGTGATGTCCAACTTGATGTTGACGTTGTAGGCGCCGGGCAGCTGCACGGGCTTCTTGGCCTTGT
AGGTGGTCTTGACCTCAGCGTCGTAGTGGCCGCCGTCCTTCAGCTTCAGCCTCTGCTTGATCTCGCCCTT
CAGGGCGCCGTCCTCGGGGTACATCCGCTCGGAGGAGGCCTCCCAGCCCATGGTCTTCTTCTGCATTACG
GGGCCGTCGGAGGGGAAGTTGGTGCCGCGCAGCTTCACCTTGTAGATGAACTCGCCGTCCTGCAGGGAGG
AGTCCTGGGTCACGGTCACCACGCCGCCGTCCTCGAAGTTCATCACGCGCTCCCACTTGAAGCCCTCGGG
GAAGGACAGCTTCAAGTAGTCGGGGATGTCGGCGGGGTGCTTCACGTAGGCCTTGGAGCCGTACATGAAC
TGAGGGGACAGGATGTCCCAGGCGAAGGGCAGGGGGCCACCCTTGGTCACCTTCAGCTTGGCGGTCTGGG
TGCCCTCGTAGGGGCGGCCCTCGCCCTCGCCCTCGATCTCGAACTCGTGGCCGTTCAC
